LOCUS       Exported 6329 bp ds-DNA linear SYN 20-DEC-2017
DEFINITION  synthetic linear DNA
ACCESSION   .
VERSION     .
KEYWORDS    pCfB6633 (pNat-YLgRNA2_IntE_1)
SOURCE      synthetic DNA construct
  ORGANISM  synthetic DNA construct
REFERENCE   1 (bases 1 to 6329)
  AUTHORS   .
  TITLE     Direct Submission
  JOURNAL   Exported Dec 20, 2017 from SnapGene 4.1.2 http://www.snapgene.com
FEATURES             Location/Qualifiers
     source          1..6329
                     /organism="synthetic DNA construct"
                     /mol_type="other DNA"
     promoter        122..1123
                     /label=Pr-Exp1YL
                     /note="Oriinal location: 122..1123"
                     /note="Unknown feature type:eukaryotic"
     gene            1124..1696
                     /label=Nat
                     /note="Oriinal location: 1124..1696"
     terminator      1697..1929
                     /label=Tcyc
                     /note="Oriinal location: 1697..1929"
     promoter        1939..2924
                     /label=Pot1 promoter + 50bp
                     /note="Oriinal location: 1939..2924"
                     /note="Unknown feature type:eukaryotic"
     misc_feature    2925..3143
                     /label=Cen1
                     /note="Oriinal location: 2925..3143"
     promoter        3162..3371
                     /label=Pr-tRNA-Gly
                     /note="Oriinal location: 3162..3371"
                     /note="Unknown feature type:eukaryotic"
     misc_feature    3372..3391
                     /label=specific gRNA
     misc_feature    3392..3470
                     /label=tracrRNA
     misc_feature    3471..3490
                     /label=TerRPR1
     misc_feature    4289..4932
                     /label=pUC ORI
     misc_feature    complement(5033..5893)
                     /label=AmpR
ORIGIN
        1 gcggccgcta tgtctgataa aaggatgtaa cataggcaag ctgctcgtga gtgttgagta
       61 cgaaccttag atccaaatca cccgcaccca cggatatact tgcttgaata tacagtagta
      121 taaggagttt ggcgcccgtt ttttcgagcc ccacacgttt cggtgagtat gagcggcggc
      181 agattcgagc gtttccggtt tccgcggctg gacgagagcc catgatgggg gctcccacca
      241 ccagcaatca gggccctgat tacacaccca cctgtaatgt catgctgttc atcgtggtta
      301 atgctgctgt gtgctgtgtg tgtgtgttgt ttggcgctca ttgttgcgtt atgcagcgta
      361 caccacaata ttggaagctt attagccttt ctattttttc gtttgcaagg cttaacaaca
      421 ttgctgtgga gagggatggg gatatggagg ccgctggagg gagtcggaga ggcgttttgg
      481 agcggcttgg cctggcgccc agctcgcgaa acgcacctag gaccctttgg cacgccgaaa
      541 tgtgccactt ttcagtctag taacgcctta cctacgtcat tccatgcatg catgtttgcg
      601 ccttttttcc cttgcccttg atcgccacac agtacagtgc actgtacagt ggaggttttg
      661 ggggggtctt agatgggagc taaaagcggc ctagcggtac actagtggga ttgtatggag
      721 tggcatggag cctaggtgga gcctgacagg acgcacgacc ggctagcccg tgacagacga
      781 tgggtggctc ctgttgtcca ccgcgtacaa atgtttgggc caaagtcttg tcagccttgc
      841 ttgcgaacct aattcccaat tttgtcactt cgcaccccca ttgatcgagc cctaacccct
      901 gcccatcagg caatccaatt aagctcgcat tgtctgcctt gtttagtttg gctcctgccc
      961 gtttcggcgt ccacttgcac aaacacaaac aagcattata tataaggctc gtctctccct
     1021 cccaaccaca ctcacttttt tgcccgtctt cccttgctaa cacaaaagtc aagaacacaa
     1081 acaaccaccc caaccccctt acacacaaga catatctaca gcaatgggta ctactttgga
     1141 tgatactgct tacagataca gaacttctgt tccaggtgat gctgaagcta ttgaagcttt
     1201 ggatggttct ttcactactg acactgtttt cagagttact gctactggtg atggtttcac
     1261 tttgagagaa gttccagttg atccaccatt gactaaggtt tttccagatg atgaatccga
     1321 tgacgaatct gatgatggtg aagatggtga tccagattct agaacttttg ttgcttatgg
     1381 tgatgacggt gacttggctg gttttgttgt tgtttcttat tctggttgga atagaagatt
     1441 gaccgtcgaa gatattgaag ttgctccaga acatagaggt catggtgttg gtagagcttt
     1501 gatgggtttg gctactgaat ttgctagaga aagaggtgct ggtcatttgt ggttggaagt
     1561 tactaatgtt aacgctccag ctattcatgc ctatagaaga atgggtttta ccttgtgtgg
     1621 tttggatact gcattatacg atggtactgc atcagatggt gaacaagcct tgtatatgtc
     1681 tatgccatgt ccatgatcat gtaattagtt atgtcacgct tacattcacg ccctcccccc
     1741 acatccgctc taaccgaaaa ggaaggagtt agacaacctg aagtctaggt ccctatttat
     1801 ttttttatag ttatgttagt attaagaacg ttatttatat ttcaaatttt tctttttttt
     1861 ctgtacagac gcgtgtacgc atgtaacatt atactgaaaa ccttgcttga gaaggttttg
     1921 ggacgctcga gcaggcttgg aggcgacgtg gcagtggctc gcgggaggat cggcgggaaa
     1981 ctccgggata tccgtcgaga gtttacacgt gaatgggcag cgcaatccgt tgacgacgat
     2041 acgactggca aagtagcgac gatacctgcc agacaggtga catgtgcagg ccgcactaac
     2101 aaggaaacgg gcgctggggg gggcgggctt ctagactttg cccttgaaca ggaatctagt
     2161 gggggcttgt ctttccgcca atgggggagc gcctgttgag cgaccgtgca tgctggaacg
     2221 ccaagtgtat gtacagctgg tggtctcgca gcggtatgtg acgggactta catctctcgt
     2281 tttttcatga ccacgttttc acaggctcgg aggtacgtta aagttttgaa ggctgcatct
     2341 gaaccgaggt atgggggagt ttgaagagca acagtgttgg ggctgagggg gccaagatcg
     2401 gggcaagcag aggtcttaga tcaattgtgg ggatcccaaa gggctcgtta tcaccttttt
     2461 ccacccaatt cgggtcccaa ttgatccact actggcttgc ccaagttacc ccagaaatgc
     2521 cgccccggat ttctccaaaa acctaataag cttcatggaa cttggtggaa gtgactttct
     2581 acagagtgga gagaaccgtg gacacgtggc aatggcgctg accgtgtccc cgagccgaat
     2641 cgacgtgagg ggagaacgga gtatctgcgg tcatgtgacc ttccagagcg gcgtcgccag
     2701 tgtgcacgcg gtgaccccca gtttgggtct ctgtcacacg catactacct cggctctcca
     2761 catgctgaac tttatctttc gtggggatca taccgaaagt tgcaactacc aggtgtatat
     2821 aaagcctggt agactccccc cactttggac ctcatccaac caagacacac aaaaatggac
     2881 cgacttaaca acctcgccac ccagctcgag cagaaccccg ccaattcgta gataatggaa
     2941 tacaaatgga tatccagagt atacacatgg atagtataca ctgacacgac aattctgtat
     3001 ctctttatgt taactactgt gaggcattaa atagagcttg atatataaaa tgttacattt
     3061 cacagtctga acttttgcag attacctaat ttggtaagat attaattatg aactgaaagt
     3121 tgatggcatc cctaaatttg atgcaacgga atgcgtgcga tagtgaatca ttgctaacag
     3181 atcaagtaat cgtatcaatc gttccacgtc ttatccagac tcgatttccg ccctaaccta
     3241 aggaaactgc tgagtaattt cgaggttggt tcctaacaaa agccaagaaa cgcgccgatg
     3301 gtttagtggt aaaatccatc gttgccatcg atgggccccc ggttcgattc cgggtcggcg
     3361 caggttggtt aacaagcata cagccctcgg ggttttagag ctagaaatag caagttaaaa
     3421 taaggctagt ccgttatcaa cttgaaaaag tggcaccgag tcggtggtgc tttttttgtg
     3481 tgggtacggt atcgcgtgca ttcgcggccg caaatttaaa taaaatgaag tgaagttcct
     3541 atactttcta gagaatagga acttctatag tgagtcgaat aagggcgaca caaaatttat
     3601 tctaaatgca taataaatac tgataacatc ttatagtttg tattatattt tgtattatcg
     3661 ttgacatgta taattttgat atcaaaaact gattttccct ttattatttt cgagatttat
     3721 tttcttaatt ctctttaaca aactagaaat attgtatata caaaaaatca taaataatag
     3781 atgaatagtt taattatagg tgttcatcaa tcgaaaaagc aacgtatctt atttaaagtg
     3841 cgttgctttt ttctcattta taaggttaaa taattctcat atatcaagca aagtgacagg
     3901 cgcccttaaa tattctgaca aatgctcttt ccctaaactc cccccataaa aaaacccgcc
     3961 gaagcgggtt tttacgttat ttgcggatta acgattactc gttatcagaa ccgcccaggg
     4021 ggcccgagct taagactggc cgtcgtttta caacacagaa agagtttgta gaaacgcaaa
     4081 aaggccatcc gtcaggggcc ttctgcttag tttgatgcct ggcagttccc tactctcgcc
     4141 ttccgcttcc tcgctcactg actcgctgcg ctcggtcgtt cggctgcggc gagcggtatc
     4201 agctcactca aaggcggtaa tacggttatc cacagaatca ggggataacg caggaaagaa
     4261 catgtgagca aaaggccagc aaaaggccag gaaccgtaaa aaggccgcgt tgctggcgtt
     4321 tttccatagg ctccgccccc ctgacgagca tcacaaaaat cgacgctcaa gtcagaggtg
     4381 gcgaaacccg acaggactat aaagatacca ggcgtttccc cctggaagct ccctcgtgcg
     4441 ctctcctgtt ccgaccctgc cgcttaccgg atacctgtcc gcctttctcc cttcgggaag
     4501 cgtggcgctt tctcatagct cacgctgtag gtatctcagt tcggtgtagg tcgttcgctc
     4561 caagctgggc tgtgtgcacg aaccccccgt tcagcccgac cgctgcgcct tatccggtaa
     4621 ctatcgtctt gagtccaacc cggtaagaca cgacttatcg ccactggcag cagccactgg
     4681 taacaggatt agcagagcga ggtatgtagg cggtgctaca gagttcttga agtggtgggc
     4741 taactacggc tacactagaa gaacagtatt tggtatctgc gctctgctga agccagttac
     4801 cttcggaaaa agagttggta gctcttgatc cggcaaacaa accaccgctg gtagcggtgg
     4861 tttttttgtt tgcaagcagc agattacgcg cagaaaaaaa ggatctcaag aagatccttt
     4921 gatcttttct acggggtctg acgctcagtg gaacgacgcg cgcgtaactc acgttaaggg
     4981 attttggtca tgagcttgcg ccgtcccgtc aagtcagcgt aatgctctgc ttttaccaat
     5041 gcttaatcag tgaggcacct atctcagcga tctgtctatt tcgttcatcc atagttgcct
     5101 gactccccgt cgtgtagata actacgatac gggagggctt accatctggc cccagcgctg
     5161 cgatgatacc gcgagaacca cgctcaccgg ctccggattt atcagcaata aaccagccag
     5221 ccggaagggc cgagcgcaga agtggtcctg caactttatc cgcctccatc cagtctatta
     5281 attgttgccg ggaagctaga gtaagtagtt cgccagttaa tagtttgcgc aacgttgttg
     5341 ccatcgctac aggcatcgtg gtgtcacgct cgtcgtttgg tatggcttca ttcagctccg
     5401 gttcccaacg atcaaggcga gttacatgat cccccatgtt gtgcaaaaaa gcggttagct
     5461 ccttcggtcc tccgatcgtt gtcagaagta agttggccgc agtgttatca ctcatggtta
     5521 tggcagcact gcataattct cttactgtca tgccatccgt aagatgcttt tctgtgactg
     5581 gtgagtactc aaccaagtca ttctgagaat agtgtatgcg gcgaccgagt tgctcttgcc
     5641 cggcgtcaat acgggataat accgcgccac atagcagaac tttaaaagtg ctcatcattg
     5701 gaaaacgttc ttcggggcga aaactctcaa ggatcttacc gctgttgaga tccagttcga
     5761 tgtaacccac tcgtgcaccc aactgatctt cagcatcttt tactttcacc agcgtttctg
     5821 ggtgagcaaa aacaggaagg caaaatgccg caaaaaaggg aataagggcg acacggaaat
     5881 gttgaatact catattcttc ctttttcaat attattgaag catttatcag ggttattgtc
     5941 tcatgagcgg atacatattt gaatgtattt agaaaaataa acaaataggg gtcagtgtta
     6001 caaccaatta accaattctg aacattatcg cgagcccatt tatacctgaa tatggctcat
     6061 aacacccctt gtttgcctgg cggcagtagc gcggtggtcc cacctgaccc catgccgaac
     6121 tcagaagtga aacgccgtag cgccgatggt agtgtgggga ctccccatgc gagagtaggg
     6181 aactgccagg catcaaataa aacgaaaggc tcagtcgaaa gactgggcct ttcgcccggg
     6241 ctaattatgg ggtgtcgccc ttattcgact ctatagtgaa gttcctattc tctagaaagt
     6301 ataggaactt ctgaagtggg gatttaaat
//
