>Addgene plasmid #106162 | pCfB6633 | addgene full sequence | sequence record 206241 | Addgene NGS Result
GCGGCCGCTATGTCTGATAAAAGGATGTAACATAGGCAAGCTGCTCGTGAGTGTTGAGTACGAACCTTAG
ATCCAAATCACCCGCACCCACGGATATACTTGCTTGAATATACAGTAGTATAAGGAGTTTGGCGCCCGTT
TTTTCGAGCCCCACACGTTTCGGTGAGTATGAGCGGCGGCAGATTCGAGCGTTTCCGGTTTCCGCGGCTG
GACGAGAGCCCATGATGGGGGCTCCCACCACCAGCAATCAGGGCCCTGATTACACACCCACCTGTAATGT
CATGCTGTTCATCGTGGTTAATGCTGCTGTGTGCTGTGTGTGTGTGTTGTTTGGCGCTCATTGTTGCGTT
ATGCAGCGTACACCACAATATTGGAAGCTTATTAGCCTTTCTATTTTTTCGTTTGCAAGGCTTAACAACA
TTGCTGTGGAGAGGGATGGGGATATGGAGGCCGCTGGAGGGAGTCGGAGAGGCGTTTTGGAGCGGCTTGG
CCTGGCGCCCAGCTCGCGAAACGCACCTAGGACCCTTTGGCACGCCGAAATGTGCCACTTTTCAGTCTAG
TAACGCCTTACCTACGTCATTCCATGCATGCATGTTTGCGCCTTTTTTCCCTTGCCCTTGATCGCCACAC
AGTACAGTGCACTGTACAGTGGAGGTTTTGGGGGGGTCTTAGATGGGAGCTAAAAGCGGCCTAGCGGTAC
ACTAGTGGGATTGTATGGAGTGGCATGGAGCCTAGGTGGAGCCTGACAGGACGCACGACCGGCTAGCCCG
TGACAGACGATGGGTGGCTCCTGTTGTCCACCGCGTACAAATGTTTGGGCCAAAGTCTTGTCAGCCTTGC
TTGCGAACCTAATTCCCAATTTTGTCACTTCGCACCCCCATTGATCGAGCCCTAACCCCTGCCCATCAGG
CAATCCAATTAAGCTCGCATTGTCTGCCTTGTTTAGTTTGGCTCCTGCCCGTTTCGGCGTCCACTTGCAC
AAACACAAACAAGCATTATATATAAGGCTCGTCTCTCCCTCCCAACCACACTCACTTTTTTGCCCGTCTT
CCCTTGCTAACACAAAAGTCAAGAACACAAACAACCACCCCAACCCCCTTACACACAAGACATATCTACA
GCAATGGGTACTACTTTGGATGATACTGCTTACAGATACAGAACTTCTGTTCCAGGTGATGCTGAAGCTA
TTGAAGCTTTGGATGGTTCTTTCACTACTGACACTGTTTTCAGAGTTACTGCTACTGGTGATGGTTTCAC
TTTGAGAGAAGTTCCAGTTGATCCACCATTGACTAAGGTTTTTCCAGATGATGAATCCGATGACGAATCT
GATGATGGTGAAGATGGTGATCCAGATTCTAGAACTTTTGTTGCTTATGGTGATGACGGTGACTTGGCTG
GTTTTGTTGTTGTTTCTTATTCTGGTTGGAATAGAAGATTGACCGTCGAAGATATTGAAGTTGCTCCAGA
ACATAGAGGTCATGGTGTTGGTAGAGCTTTGATGGGTTTGGCTACTGAATTTGCTAGAGAAAGAGGTGCT
GGTCATTTGTGGTTGGAAGTTACTAATGTTAACGCTCCAGCTATTCATGCCTATAGAAGAATGGGTTTTA
CCTTGTGTGGTTTGGATACTGCATTATACGATGGTACTGCATCAGATGGTGAACAAGCCTTGTATATGTC
TATGCCATGTCCATGATCATGTAATTAGTTATGTCACGCTTACATTCACGCCCTCCCCCCACATCCGCTC
TAACCGAAAAGGAAGGAGTTAGACAACCTGAAGTCTAGGTCCCTATTTATTTTTTTATAGTTATGTTAGT
ATTAAGAACGTTATTTATATTTCAAATTTTTCTTTTTTTTCTGTACAGACGCGTGTACGCATGTAACATT
ATACTGAAAACCTTGCTTGAGAAGGTTTTGGGACGCTCGAGCAGGCTTGGAGGCGACGTGGCAGTGGCTC
GCGGGAGGATCGGCGGGAAACTCCGGGATATCCGTCGAGAGTTTACACGTGAATGGGCAGCGCAATCCGT
TGACGACGATACGACTGGCAAAGTAGCGACGATACCTGCCAGACAGGTGACATGTGCAGGCCGCACTAAC
AAGGAAACGGGCGCTGGGGGGGGCGGGCTTCTAGACTTTGCCCTTGAACAGGAATCTAGTGGGGGCTTGT
CTTTCCGCCAATGGGGGAGCGCCTGTTGAGCGACCGTGCATGCTGGAACGCCAAGTGTATGTACAGCTGG
TGGTCTCGCAGCGGTATGTGACGGGACTTACATCTCTCGTTTTTTCATGACCACGTTTTCACAGGCTCGG
AGGTACGTTAAAGTTTTGAAGGCTGCATCTGAACCGAGGTATGGGGGAGTTTGAAGAGCAACAGTGTTGG
GGCTGAGGGGGCCAAGATCGGGGCAAGCAGAGGTCTTAGATCAATTGTGGGGATCCCAAAGGGCTCGTTA
TCACCTTTTTCCACCCAATTCGGGTCCCAATTGATCCACTACTGGCTTGCCCAAGTTACCCCAGAAATGC
CGCCCCGGATTTCTCCAAAAACCTAATAAGCTTCATGGAACTTGGTGGAAGTGACTTTCTACAGAGTGGA
GAGAACCGTGGACACGTGGCAATGGCGCTGACCGTGTCCCCGAGCCGAATCGACGTGAGGGGAGAACGGA
GTATCTGCGGTCATGTGACCTTCCAGAGCGGCGTCGCCAGTGTGCACGCGGTGACCCCCAGTTTGGGTCT
CTGTCACACGCATACTACCTCGGCTCTCCACATGCTGAACTTTATCTTTCGTGGGGATCATACCGAAAGT
TGCAACTACCAGGTGTATATAAAGCCTGGTAGACTCCCCCCACTTTGGACCTCATCCAACCAAGACACAC
AAAAATGGACCGACTTAACAACCTCGCCACCCAGCTCGAGCAGAACCCCGCCAATTCGTAGATAATGGAA
TACAAATGGATATCCAGAGTATACACATGGATAGTATACACTGACACGACAATTCTGTATCTCTTTATGT
TAACTACTGTGAGGCATTAAATAGAGCTTGATATATAAAATGTTACATTTCACAGTCTGAACTTTTGCAG
ATTACCTAATTTGGTAAGATATTAATTATGAACTGAAAGTTGATGGCATCCCTAAATTTGATGCAACGGA
ATGCGTGCGATAGTGAATCATTGCTAACAGATCAAGTAATCGTATCAATCGTTCCACGTCTTATCCAGAC
TCGATTTCCGCCCTAACCTAAGGAAACTGCTGAGTAATTTCGAGGTTGGTTCCTAACAAAAGCCAAGAAA
CGCGCCGATGGTTTAGTGGTAAAATCCATCGTTGCCATCGATGGGCCCCCGGTTCGATTCCGGGTCGGCG
CAGGTTGGTTAACAAGCATACAGCCCTCGGGGTTTTAGAGCTAGAAATAGCAAGTTAAAATAAGGCTAGT
CCGTTATCAACTTGAAAAAGTGGCACCGAGTCGGTGGTGCTTTTTTTGTGTGGGTACGGTATCGCGTGCA
TTCGCGGCCGCATTTAAATCCCCACTTCAGAAGTTCCTATACTTTCTAGAGAATAGGAACTTCTATAGTG
AGTCGAATAAGGGCGACACAAAATTTATTCTAAATGCATAATAAATACTGATAACATCTTATAGTTTGTA
TTATATTTTGTATTATCGTTGACATGTATAATTTTGATATCAAAAACTGATTTTCCCTTTATTATTTTCG
AGATTTATTTTCTTAATTCTCTTTAACAAACTAGAAATATTGTATATACAAAAAATCATAAATAATAGAT
GAATAGTTTAATTATAGGTGTTCATCAATCGAAAAAGCAACGTATCTTATTTAAAGTGCGTTGCTTTTTT
CTCATTTATAAGGTTAAATAATTCTCATATATCAAGCAAAGTGACAGGCGCCCTTAAATATTCTGACAAA
TGCTCTTTCCCTAAACTCCCCCCATAAAAAAACCCGCCGAAGCGGGTTTTTACGTTATTTGCGGATTAAC
GATTACTCGTTATCAGAACCGCCCAGGGGGCCCGAGCTTAAGACTGGCCGTCGTTTTACAACACAGAAAG
AGTTTGTAGAAACGCAAAAAGGCCATCCGTCAGGGGCCTTCTGCTTAGTTTGATGCCTGGCAGTTCCCTA
CTCTCGCCTTCCGCTTCCTCGCTCACTGACTCGCTGCGCTCGGTCGTTCGGCTGCGGCGAGCGGTATCAG
CTCACTCAAAGGCGGTAATACGGTTATCCACAGAATCAGGGGATAACGCAGGAAAGAACATGTGAGCAAA
AGGCCAGCAAAAGGCCAGGAACCGTAAAAAGGCCGCGTTGCTGGCGTTTTTCCATAGGCTCCGCCCCCCT
GACGAGCATCACAAAAATCGACGCTCAAGTCAGAGGTGGCGAAACCCGACAGGACTATAAAGATACCAGG
CGTTTCCCCCTGGAAGCTCCCTCGTGCGCTCTCCTGTTCCGACCCTGCCGCTTACCGGATACCTGTCCGC
CTTTCTCCCTTCGGGAAGCGTGGCGCTTTCTCATAGCTCACGCTGTAGGTATCTCAGTTCGGTGTAGGTC
GTTCGCTCCAAGCTGGGCTGTGTGCACGAACCCCCCGTTCAGCCCGACCGCTGCGCCTTATCCGGTAACT
ATCGTCTTGAGTCCAACCCGGTAAGACACGACTTATCGCCACTGGCAGCAGCCACTGGTAACAGGATTAG
CAGAGCGAGGTATGTAGGCGGTGCTACAGAGTTCTTGAAGTGGTGGGCTAACTACGGCTACACTAGAAGA
ACAGTATTTGGTATCTGCGCTCTGCTGAAGCCAGTTACCTTCGGAAAAAGAGTTGGTAGCTCTTGATCCG
GCAAACAAACCACCGCTGGTAGCGGTGGTTTTTTTGTTTGCAAGCAGCAGATTACGCGCAGAAAAAAAGG
ATCTCAAGAAGATCCTTTGATCTTTTCTACGGGGTCTGACGCTCAGTGGAACGACGCGCGCGTAACTCAC
GTTAAGGGATTTTGGTCATGAGCTTGCGCCGTCCCGTCAAGTCAGCGTAATGCTCTGCTTACCAATGCTT
AATCAGTGAGGCACCTATCTCAGCGATCTGTCTATTTCGTTCATCCATAGTTGCCTGACTCCCCGTCGTG
TAGATAACTACGATACGGGAGGGCTTACCATCTGGCCCCAGCGCTGCGATGATACCGCGAGAACCACGCT
CACCGGCTCCGGATTTATCAGCAATAAACCAGCCAGCCGGAAGGGCCGAGCGCAGAAGTGGTCCTGCAAC
TTTATCCGCCTCCATCCAGTCTATTAATTGTTGCCGGGAAGCTAGAGTAAGTAGTTCGCCAGTTAATAGT
TTGCGCAACGTTGTTGCCATCGCTACAGGCATCGTGGTGTCACGCTCGTCGTTTGGTATGGCTTCATTCA
GCTCCGGTTCCCAACGATCAAGGCGAGTTACATGATCCCCCATGTTGTGCAAAAAAGCGGTTAGCTCCTT
CGGTCCTCCGATCGTTGTCAGAAGTAAGTTGGCCGCAGTGTTATCACTCATGGTTATGGCAGCACTGCAT
AATTCTCTTACTGTCATGCCATCCGTAAGATGCTTTTCTGTGACTGGTGAGTACTCAACCAAGTCATTCT
GAGAATAGTGTATGCGGCGACCGAGTTGCTCTTGCCCGGCGTCAATACGGGATAATACCGCGCCACATAG
CAGAACTTTAAAAGTGCTCATCATTGGAAAACGTTCTTCGGGGCGAAAACTCTCAAGGATCTTACCGCTG
TTGAGATCCAGTTCGATGTAACCCACTCGTGCACCCAACTGATCTTCAGCATCTTTTACTTTCACCAGCG
TTTCTGGGTGAGCAAAAACAGGAAGGCAAAATGCCGCAAAAAAGGGAATAAGGGCGACACGGAAATGTTG
AATACTCATATTCTTCCTTTTTCAATATTATTGAAGCATTTATCAGGGTTATTGTCTCATGAGCGGATAC
ATATTTGAATGTATTTAGAAAAATAAACAAATAGGGGTCAGTGTTACAACCAATTAACCAATTCTGAACA
TTATCGCGAGCCCATTTATACCTGAATATGGCTCATAACACCCCTTGTTTGCCTGGCGGCAGTAGCGCGG
TGGTCCCACCTGACCCCATGCCGAACTCAGAAGTGAAACGCCGTAGCGCCGATGGTAGTGTGGGGACTCC
CCATGCGAGAGTAGGGAACTGCCAGGCATCAAATAAAACGAAAGGCTCAGTCGAAAGACTGGGCCTTTCG
CCCGGGCTAATTATGGGGTGTCGCCCTTATTCGACTCTATAGTGAAGTTCCTATTCTCTAGAAAGTATAG
GAACTTCTGAAGTGGGGATTTAAAT
Features (pLannotate 1.2.2; 14 found; start..end, strand, type, name):
   1130..1693    +  CDS            sta: STA_STRLA - Experimental evidence at protein level: Swiss-Prot protein existence level 1. Involved in resistance to streptothricin, a broad-spectrum antibiotic produced by streptomycetes. Detoxifies streptothricin via acetylation of the beta amino group of the first beta-lysyl moiety of streptothricin. From Streptomyces lavendulae.
   1697..1930    +  terminator     CYC1 terminator (fragment): S. cerevisiae CYC1; transcription terminator for CYC1
   3291..3361    +  ncRNA          tRNA: Accession: RF00005 - tRNA
   3392..3466    +  misc_RNA       gRNA scaffold: guide RNA scaffold for the Streptococcus pyogenes CRISPR/Cas9 system
   3530..3563    -  protein_bind   FRT (minimal): supports FLP-mediated excision but not integration (Turan and Bode, 2011) FLP recombinase from the Saccharomyces cerevisiae 2μ plasmid
   4033..4052    +  CDS            lacZα (fragment): LacZα fragment of β-galactosidase; lacZ fragment
   4077..4094    -  terminator     rrnB T2 terminator (fragment): transcription terminator T2 from the E. coli rrnB gene
   4319..4907    -  rep_origin     ori: high-copy-number ColE1/pMB1/pBR322/pUC origin of replication
   5029..5889    -  CDS            AmpR: β-lactamase; bla; confers resistance to ampicillin, carbenicillin, and related antibiotics
   5892..5988    -  promoter       AmpR promoter (fragment): bla
   6018..6042    -  CDS            KanR (fragment): aminoglycoside phosphotransferase; aph(3')-Ia; confers resistance to kanamycin
   6071..6186    +  ncRNA          5S rRNA: Accession: RF00001 - 5S ribosomal RNA
   6190..6230    +  terminator     rrnB T1 terminator (fragment): transcription terminator T1 from the E. coli rrnB gene
   6274..6307    +  protein_bind   FRT (minimal): supports FLP-mediated excision but not integration (Turan and Bode, 2011) FLP recombinase from the Saccharomyces cerevisiae 2μ plasmid
