[The description below was written by a language model from this plasmid's Addgene catalogue record, the feature table of its GenBank file and pLannotate feature annotations shown in this document.]
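Description:
pCfB6633 (also labelled pNat-YLgRNA2_IntE_1) is a guide RNA expression vector of about 6.3 kb from the EasyCloneYALI CRISPR/Cas9 toolbox for engineering the yeast Yarrowia lipolytica. The parental backbone is not named in the record. In E. coli it is propagated as a high-copy plasmid through a pUC/ColE1-type origin with ampicillin selection from AmpR (β-lactamase). In yeast, selection relies on a nourseothricin resistance cassette: the Nat gene, which matches a streptothricin acetyltransferase from Streptomyces, is driven by a promoter annotated as Pr-Exp1YL and ends at a CYC1 terminator. A region labelled Cen1, preceded by a segment annotated as the Pot1 promoter plus 50 bp, presumably supports episomal maintenance in Yarrowia, although the record does not state this function explicitly.

The payload is a single gRNA cassette. A glycine tRNA-based promoter (Pr-tRNA-Gly) drives a 20-nt target-specific spacer fused to the Streptococcus pyogenes Cas9 guide scaffold (tracrRNA) and followed by a short RPR1 terminator. tRNA promoters of this kind recruit RNA polymerase III, and tRNA processing typically releases the guide with a defined 5′ end. The spacer sequence is listed as unknown in the catalogue, but it is designed to direct Cas9 cleavage at the IntE_1 chromosomal site, promoting integration of the companion vector pCfB6677 at that locus. No Cas9 gene is annotated, so the nuclease must come from elsewhere. Automated annotation also detects two minimal FRT sites and short fragments of rrnB terminators, 5S rRNA, lacZα and KanR, which are probably backbone remnants with no stated role.
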