Addgene plasmid #106162: pCfB6633
Purpose: EasyCloneYALI system-based yeast gRNA expression vector carrying a nourseothricin-resistance marker, helps to integrate vector pCfB6677 into Yarrowia lipolytica chromosomal location IntE_1, amp resistance
Depositing lab: Irina Borodina. Depositing organization: Danmarks Tekniske Universitet. Publication: EasyCloneYALI: CRISPR/Cas9-Based Synthetic Toolbox for Engineering of the Yeast Yarrowia lipolytica. Holkenbrink C, Dam MI, Kildegaard KR, Beder J, Dahlin J, Domenech Belda D, Borodina I. Biotechnol J. 2018 Jan 29. doi: 10.1002/biot.201700543. PubMed 29377615.
Backbone
  Vector backbone: Unknown
  Vector type: Yeast Expression
  Selectable markers: nourseothricin
Growth in bacteria
  Bacterial resistance: Ampicillin, 100 μg/mL
  Growth temperature: 37°C
  Growth strain: DH5alpha
  Copy number: High Copy
Gene/Insert
  Gene/Insert name: unknown
  gRNA/shRNA sequence: unknown
  Cloning method: Unknown
Terms and licenses: Academic/Nonprofit Terms; Industry Terms: Not Available to Industry
Depositor comments: Selectable marker: nourseothricin
How to cite: pCfB6633 was a gift from Irina Borodina (Addgene plasmid # 106162 ; http://n2t.net/addgene:106162 ; RRID:Addgene_106162)
